Addgene plasmid #245146: pJAK124
Purpose: pJAK081 carrying Pcwp2-mCherry
Depositing lab: Robert Fagan. Depositing organization: University of Sheffield. Publication: A set of genetic tools for use in Clostridioides difficile and related species. Fisher H, de Lussy Kubisa L, Jakhmola A, Walker E, Kirk JA, Oatley P, Chaudhuri RR, Douce GR, Ormsby MJ, Fagan RP. Microbiology (Reading). 2026 Feb;172(2). doi: 10.1099/mic.0.001665. PubMed 41712450.
Backbone
  Vector backbone: pMTLSC-7215
  Backbone manufacturer: Nigel P Minton
  Vector type: Bacterial knock-in
Growth in bacteria
  Bacterial resistance: Chloramphenicol, 25 μg/mL
  Growth temperature: 37°C
  Growth strain: DH5alpha
  Copy number: High Copy
Gene/Insert
  Gene/Insert name: Pcwp2-mCherry
  Species: Synthetic
  Promoter: Pcwp2
  Cloning method: Restriction Enzyme; 5′ cloning site KpnI (unknown if destroyed); 3′ cloning site BamHI (unknown if destroyed)
Resource information
  A portion of this plasmid was derived from a plasmid made by: pDSW1728 (10.1128/AEM.03446-14)
Terms and licenses: Academic/Nonprofit Terms; Industry Terms: Not Available to Industry
How to cite: pJAK124 was a gift from Robert Fagan (Addgene plasmid # 245146 ; http://n2t.net/addgene:245146 ; RRID:Addgene_245146)
