[The description below was written by a language model from this plasmid's Addgene catalogue record and pLannotate feature annotations shown in this document.]
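Description:
pJAK124 is a bacterial knock-in (allelic exchange) plasmid built on the pMTLSC-7215 backbone, described in its record as pJAK081 carrying a Pcwp2-mCherry cassette and belonging to a set of genetic tools for Clostridioides difficile and related species. In E. coli it replicates from a high-copy ColE1/pUC-type origin and is selected with chloramphenicol through the clostridial catP gene. An incP oriT with traJ (plus a traI fragment) allows the plasmid to be mobilised by conjugation from an E. coli donor into the clostridial recipient. The backbone also carries E. coli codA, encoding cytosine deaminase, which confers sensitivity to 5-fluorocytosine and so gives counter-selection against cells that retain the plasmid after recombination.

The payload is mCherry under the Pcwp2 promoter, cloned between KpnI and BamHI sites; part of the plasmid derives from pDSW1728. The promoter itself is not annotated in the feature table, but the mCherry coding sequence lies just downstream of a pyrD fragment and a complete C. difficile pyrE gene. This arrangement suggests that these sequences act as homology for integrating the reporter at the chromosomal pyrE locus, although the record does not state the integration site, and a downstream homology arm is not annotated. Roughly 2.5 kb between the lacZα fragment and catP is also unannotated; the record does not say what it contains. Short hits to a baculovirus poly(A) signal and a yeast PGK1 terminator are probably spurious matches. The likely use is single-copy chromosomal insertion of a red fluorescent reporter.
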