Features (pLannotate 1.2.2; 13 found; start..end, strand, type, name):
      1..589     +  rep_origin     ori: high-copy-number ColE1/pMB1/pBR322/pUC origin of replication
    910..1019    +  oriT           oriT: incP origin of transfer
   1052..1423    +  CDS            traJ: oriT-recognizing protein; traJ
   1461..1553    +  CDS            traI (fragment): TRAI6_ECOLX - Experimental evidence at protein level: Swiss-Prot protein existence level 1. The initiation process of transfer DNA synthesis requires the interaction of at least three plasmid-specific components (TraH, I, and J) at the transfer origin resulting in the assembly of a specialised nucleoprotein complex - the relaxosome. Site- and strand-specific cleavage at the transfer origin is dependent on TraI and TraJ. From Escherichia coli.
   1581..1597    +  polyA_signal   OpIE-2 poly(A) signal (fragment): immediate-early gene 2 from the Orgyia pseudotsugata multicapsid nucleopolyhedrovirus; baculovirus polyadenylation signal
   1811..1835    -  protein_bind   lac operator: The lac repressor binds to the lac operator to inhibit transcription in E. coli. This inhibition can be relieved by adding lactose or isopropyl-β-D-thiogalactopyranoside (IPTG). lac repressor encoded by lacI
   1876..3158    +  CDS            codA (fragment): E. coli cytosine deaminase; codA; confers sensitivity to 5-fluorocytosine
   3257..3411    +  CDS            lacZα (fragment): LacZα fragment of β-galactosidase; lacZ fragment
   5956..6576    +  CDS            catP: CAT2_CLOPF - Protein inferred from homology: Swiss-Prot protein existence level 3. This enzyme is an effector of chloramphenicol resistance in bacteria. From Clostridium perfringens.
   6656..7174    +  CDS            pyrD (fragment): PYRDB_DESRM - Experimental evidence at protein level: Swiss-Prot protein existence level 1. Together with PyrK, also forms a metal reductase complex able to reduce Fe(III)-chelates to Fe(II)-chelates, as well as soluble Cr(VI) and U(VI), using NADH as electron donor. To a lesser extent, can also use NADPH as an electron donor. Is unable to reduce riboflavin and FMN with NADH as electron donor. May have an in vivo role in metal reduction in D.reducens, which is an organism capable of reducing contaminant heavy metals and radionuclides. From Desulfotomaculum reducens (strain MI-1).
   7268..7849    +  CDS            pyrE: PYRE_CLOD6 - Protein inferred from homology: Swiss-Prot protein existence level 3. Catalyzes the transfer of a ribosyl phosphate group from 5- phosphoribose 1-diphosphate to orotate, leading to the formation of orotidine monophosphate (OMP). From Clostridioides difficile (strain 630) (Peptoclostridium difficile).
   7976..7996    -  terminator     PGK1 terminator (fragment): S. cerevisae PGK1; transcription terminator for 3-phosphoglycerate kinase gene
   8128..8835    +  CDS            mCherry: mCherry is a basic (constitutively fluorescent) red fluorescent protein published in 2004, derived from Discosoma sp.. It is reported to be a very rapidly-maturing monomer with low acid sensitivity.
>Addgene plasmid #245146 | pJAK124 | addgene full sequence | sequence record 495304 | Addgene NGS Result
TTGAGATCCTTTTTTTCTGCGCGTAATCTGCTGCTTGCAAACAAAAAAACCACCGCTACCAGCGGTGGTT
TGTTTGCCGGATCAAGAGCTACCAACTCTTTTTCCGAAGGTAACTGGCTTCAGCAGAGCGCAGATACCAA
ATACTGTTCTTCTAGTGTAGCCGTAGTTAGGCCACCACTTCAAGAACTCTGTAGCACCGCCTACATACCT
CGCTCTGCTAATCCTGTTACCAGTGGCTGCTGCCAGTGGCGATAAGTCGTGTCTTACCGGGTTGGACTCA
AGACGATAGTTACCGGATAAGGCGCAGCGGTCGGGCTGAACGGGGGGTTCGTGCACACAGCCCAGCTTGG
AGCGAACGACCTACACCGAACTGAGATACCTACAGCGTGAGCTATGAGAAAGCGCCACGCTTCCCGAAGG
GAGAAAGGCGGACAGGTATCCGGTAAGCGGCAGGGTCGGAACAGGAGAGCGCACGAGGGAGCTTCCAGGG
GGAAACGCCTGGTATCTTTATAGTCCTGTCGGGTTTCGCCACCTCTGACTTGAGCGTCGATTTTTGTGAT
GCTCGTCAGGGGGGCGGAGCCTATGGAAAAACGCCAGCAACGCGGCCTTTTTACGGTTCCTGGCCTTTTG
CTGGCCTTTTGCTCACATGTTCTTTCCTGCGTTATCCCCTGATTCTGTGGATAACCGTATTACCGCCTTT
GAGTGAGCTGATACCGCTCGCCGCAGCCGAACGACCGAGCGCAGCGAGTCAGTGAGCGAGGAAGCGGAAG
AGCGCCCAATACGCAGGGCCCCCTGCTTCGGGGTCATTATAGCGATTTTTTCGGTATATCCATCCTTTTT
CGCACGATATACAGGATTTTGCCAAAGGGTTCGTGTAGACTTTCCTTGGTGTATCCAACGGCGTCAGCCG
GGCAGGATAGGTGAAGTAGGCCCACCCGCGAGCGGGTGTTCCTTCTTCACTGTCCCTTATTCGCACCTGG
CGGTGCTCAACGGGAATCCTGCTCTGCGAGGCTGGCCGGCTACCGCCGGCGTAACAGATGAGGGCAAGCG
GATGGCTGATGAAACCAAGCCAACCAGGAAGGGCAGCCCACCTATCAAGGTGTACTGCCTTCCAGACGAA
CGAAGAGCGATTGAGGAAAAGGCGGCGGCGGCCGGCATGAGCCTGTCGGCCTACCTGCTGGCCGTCGGCC
AGGGCTACAAAATCACGGGCGTCGTGGACTATGAGCACGTCCGCGAGCTGGCCCGCATCAATGGCGACCT
GGGCCGCCTGGGCGGCCTGCTGAAACTCTGGCTCACCGACGACCCGCGCACGGCGCGGTTCGGTGATGCC
ACGATCCTCGCCCTGCTGGCGAAGATCGAAGAGAAGCAGGACGAGCTTGGCAAGGTCATGATGGGCGTGG
TCCGCCCGAGGGCAGAGCCATGACTTTTTTAGCCGCTAAAACGGCCGGGGGGTGCGCGTGATTGCCAAGC
ACGTCCCCATGCGCTCCATCAAGAAGAGCGACTTCGCGGAGCTGGTGAAGTACATCACCGACGAGCAAGG
CAAGACCGATCGGGCCCCCTGCAGGATAAAAAAATTGTAGATAAATTTTATAAAATAGTTTTATCTACAA
TTTTTTTATCAGGAAACAGCTATGACCGCGGCCGCTGTATCCATATGACCATGATTACGAATTCCCCGGA
TCGAGATAGTATATGATGCATATTCTTTAAATATAGATAAAGTTATAGAAGCAATAGAAGATTTAGGATT
TACTGTAATATAAATTACACTTTTAAAAAGTTTAAAAACATGATACAATAAGTTATGGTTGGAATTGTTA
TCCGCTCACAATTCCAACTTATGATTAAAATTTTAAGGAGGTGTATTTCATAATGTGTCGAATAACGCTT
TACAAACAATTATTAACGCCCGGTTACCAGGCGAAGAGGGGCTGTGGCAGATTCATCTGCAGGACGGAAA
AATCAGCGCCATTGATGCGCAATCCGGCGTGATGCCCATAACTGAAAACAGCCTGGATGCCGAACAAGGT
TTAGTTATACCGCCGTTTGTGGAGCCACATATTCACCTGGACACCACGCAAACCGCCGGACAACCGAACT
GGAATCAGTCCGGCACGCTGTTTGAAGGCATTGAACGCTGGGCCGAGCGCAAAGCGTTATTAACCCATGA
CGATGTGAAACAACGCGCATGGCAAACGCTGAAATGGCAGATTGCCAACGGCATTCAGCATGTGCGTACC
CATGTCGATGTTTCGGATGCAACGCTAACTGCGCTGAAAGCAATGCTGGAAGTGAAGCAGGAAGTCGCGC
CGTGGATTGATCTGCAAATCGTCGCCTTCCCTCAGGAAGGGATTTTGTCGTATCCCAACGGTGAAGCGTT
GCTGGAAGAGGCGTTACGCTTAGGGGCAGATGTAGTGGGGGCGATTCCGCATTTTGAATTTACCCGTGAA
TACGGCGTGGAGTCGCTGCATAAAACCTTCGCCCTGGCGCAAAAATACGACCGTCTCATCGACGTTCACT
GTGATGAGATCGATGACGAGCAGTCGCGCTTTGTCGAAACCGTTGCTGCCCTGGCGCACCATGAAGGCAT
GGGCGCACGAGTCACCGCCAGCCACACCACGGCAATGCACTCCTATAACGGGGCGTATACCTCACGCCTG
TTCCGCTTGCTGAAAATGTCCGGTATTAACTTTGTCGCCAACCCGCTGGTCAATATTCATCTGCAAGGAC
GTTTCGATACGTATCCAAAACGTCGCGGCATCACGCGCGTTAAAGAGATGCTGGAGTCCGGCATTAACGT
CTGCTTTGGTCACGATGATGTCTTCGATCCGTGGTATCCGCTGGGAACGGCGAATATGCTGCAAGTGCTG
CATATGGGGCTGCATGTTTGCCAGTTGATGGGCTACGGGCAGATTAACGATGGCCTGAATTTAATCACCC
ACCACAGCGCAAGGACGTTGAATTTGCAGGATTACGGCATTGCCGCCGGAAACAGCGCCAACCTGATTAT
CCTGCCGGCTGAAAATGGGTTTGATGCGCTGCGCCGTCAGGTTCCGGTACGTTATTCGGTACGTGGCGGC
AAGGTGATTGCCAGCACACAACCGGCACAAACCACCGTATATCTGGAGCAGCCAGAAGCCATCGATTACA
AACGTTGAACGACTGGGTTACAGCGAGCTTAGTTTAAAGGGCGAATTCCTAGAGTCGACGTCACGCGTCC
ATGGAGATCTCGAGGCCTGCAGACATGCAAGCTTGGCACTGGCCGTCGTTTTACAACGTCGTGACTGGGA
AAACCCTGGCGTTACCCAACTTAATCGCCTTGCAGCACATCCCCCTTTCGCCAGCTGGCGTAATAGCGAA
GAGGCCCGCACCGATCGCCCTTCCCAACAGTTGCGCAGCCTGAATGGCGAATGGCGCTAGCATAAAAATA
AGAAGCCTGCATTTGCAGGCTTCTTATTTTTATGGCGCGCCGTTCTGAATCCTTAGCTAATGGTTCAACA
GGTAACTATGACGAAGATAGCACCCTGGATAAGTCTGTAATGGATTCTAAGGCATTTAATGAAGACGTGT
ATATAAAATGTGCTAATGAAAAAGAAAATGCGTTAAAAGAGCCTAAAATGAGTTCAAATGGTTTTGAAAT
TGATTGGTAGTTTAATTTAATATATTTTTTCTATTGGCTATCTCGATACCTATAGAATCTTCTGTTCACT
TTTGTTTTTGAAATATAAAAAGGGGCTTTTTAGCCCCTTTTTTTTAAAACTCCGGAGGAGTTTCTTCATT
CTTGATACTATACGTAACTATTTCGATTTGACTTCATTGTCAATTAAGCTAGTAAAATCAATGGTTAAAA
AACAAAAAACTTGCATTTTTCTACCTAGTAATTTATAATTTTAAGTGTCGAGTTTAAAAGTATAATTTAC
CAGGAAAGGAGCAAGTTTTTTAATAAGGAAAAATTTTTCCTTTTAAAATTCTATTTCGTTATATGACTAA
TTATAATCAAAAAAATGAAAATAAACAAGAGGTAAAAACTGCTTTAGAGAAATGTACTGATAAAAAAAGA
AAAAATCCTAGATTTACGTCATACATAGCACCTTTAACTACTAAGAAAAATATTGAAAGGACTTCCACTT
GTGGAGATTATTTGTTTATGTTGAGTGATGCAGACTTAGAACATTTTAAATTACATAAAGGTAATTTTTG
CGGTAATAGATTTTGTCCAATGTGTAGTTGGCGACTTGCTTGTAAGGATAGTTTAGAAATATCTATTCTT
ATGGAGCATTTAAGAAAAGAAGAAAATAAAGAGTTTATATTTTTAACTCTTACAACTCCAAATGTAAAAA
GTTATGATCTTAATTATTCTATTAAACAATATAATAAATCTTTTAAAAAATTAATGGAGCGTAAGGAAGT
TAAGGATATAACTAAAGGTTATATAAGAAAATTAGAAGTAACTTACCAAAAGGAAAAATACATAACAAAG
GATTTATGGAAAATAAAAAAAGATTATTATCAAAAAAAAGGACTTGAAATTGGTGATTTAGAACCTAATT
TTGATACTTATAATCCTCATTTTCATGTAGTTATTGCAGTTAATAAAAGTTATTTTACAGATAAAAATTA
TTATATAAATCGAGAAAGATGGTTGGAATTATGGAAGTTTGCTACTAAGGATGATTCTATAACTCAAGTT
GATGTTAGAAAAGCAAAAATTAATGATTATAAAGAGGTTTACGAACTTGCGAAATATTCAGCTAAAGACA
CTGATTATTTAATATCGAGGCCAGTATTTGAAATTTTTTATAAAGCATTAAAAGGCAAGCAGGTATTAGT
TTTTAGTGGATTTTTTAAAGATGCACACAAATTGTACAAGCAAGGAAAACTTGATGTTTATAAAAAGAAA
GATGAAATTAAATATGTCTATATAGTTTATTATAATTGGTGCAAAAAACAATATGAAAAAACTAGAATAA
GGGAACTTACGGAAGATGAAAAAGAAGAATTAAATCAAGATTTAATAGATGGAATAGAAATAGATTAAAG
TGTAACTATACTTTATATATATATGATTAAAAAAATAAAAAACAACAGCCTATTAGGTTGTTGTTTTTTA
TTTTCTTTATTAATTTTTTTAATTTTTAGTTTTTAGTTCTTTTTTAAAATAAGTTTCAGCCTCTTTTTCA
ATATTTTTTAAAGAAGGAGTATTTGCATGAATTGCCTTTTTTCTAACAGACTTAGGAAATATTTTAACAG
TATCTTCTTGCGCCGGTGATTTTGGAACTTCATAACTTACTAATTTATAATTATTATTTTCTTTTTTAAT
TGTAACAGTTGCAAAAGAAGCTGAACCTGTTCCTTCAACTAGTTTATCATCTTCAATATAATATTCTTGA
CCTATATAGTATAAATATATTTTTATTATATTTTTACTTTTTTCTGAATCTATTATTTTATAATCATAAA
AAGTTTTACCACCAAAAGAAGGTTGTACTCCTTCTGGTCCAACATATTTTTTTACTATATTATCTAAATA
ATTTTTGGGAACTGGTGTTGTAATTTGATTAATCGAACAACCAGTTATACTTAAAGGAATTATAACTATA
AAAATATATAGGATTATCTTTTTAAATTTCATTATTGGCCTCCTTTTTATTAAATTTATGTTACCATAAA
AAGGACATAACGGGAATATGTAGAATATTTTTAATGTAGACAAAATTTTACATAAATATAAAGAAAGGAA
GTGTTTGTTTAAATTTTATAGCAAACTATCAAAAATTAGGGGGATAAAAATTTATGAAAAAAAGGTTTTC
GATGTTATTTTTATGTTTAACTTTAATAGTTTGTGGTTTATTTACAAATTCGGCCGGCCAGTGGGCAAGT
TGAAAAATTCACAAAAATGTGGTATAATATCTTTGTTCATTAGAGCGATAAACTTGAATTTGAGAGGGAA
CTTAGATGGTATTTGAAAAAATTGATAAAAATAGTTGGAACAGAAAAGAGTATTTTGACCACTACTTTGC
AAGTGTACCTTGTACCTACAGCATGACCGTTAAAGTGGATATCACACAAATAAAGGAAAAGGGAATGAAA
CTATATCCTGCAATGCTTTATTATATTGCAATGATTGTAAACCGCCATTCAGAGTTTAGGACGGCAATCA
ATCAAGATGGTGAATTGGGGATATATGATGAGATGATACCAAGCTATACAATATTTCACAATGATACTGA
AACATTTTCCAGCCTTTGGACTGAGTGTAAGTCTGACTTTAAATCATTTTTAGCAGATTATGAAAGTGAT
ACGCAACGGTATGGAAACAATCATAGAATGGAAGGAAAGCCAAATGCTCCGGAAAACATTTTTAATGTAT
CTATGATACCGTGGTCAACCTTCGATGGCTTTAATCTGAATTTGCAGAAAGGATATGATTATTTGATTCC
TATTTTTACTATGGGGAAATATTATAAAGAAGATAACAAAATTATACTTCCTTTGGCAATTCAAGTTCAT
CACGCAGTATGTGACGGATTTCACATTTGCCGTTTTGTAAACGAATTGCAGGAATTGATAAATAGTTAAC
TTCAGGTTTGTCTGTAACTAAAAACAAGTATTTAAGCAAAAACATCGTAGAAATACGGTGTTTTTTGTTA
CCCTAAATATATCTTGCCCAAATGTCAAAGCTGGTGGAATGGCTTTTGGTATAAAAAATGAAGTGGCAAG
AGAAGTTGTTCGTGAGGTAAGAAACATAACGAAACTGCCTTTAGTAATAAAATTATCACCCAATGCAGAA
GATATTGTAGGAATGGCAAAAGTTTGTGAAGAAGAAGGTGCTGATGGAGTTTCATTAGTTAATACTTTTA
AAGCAATGGCAATTGATATAAAAAATAGAAGACCAGTATTTGAAAATGTATATGCTGGATTATCTGGACC
AGCTATAAAACCTATAGCTTTGAGAATGGTACATGAAGTGTGTAAAAATGTAAATATACCTGTAATGGGA
ATGGGCGGAATAACTAAAGCCACAGATGCTATAGAGTTTATAATGGCAGGAGCTACTTGTATCCAAGTTG
GAACTGCAAATTTTATGAATCCTAGAATAGGTATTGAAATAATAGATGGGATTAATGAATTTATGGATAG
AGAAGGAATAAAAAGTTTAGACGAAATAAGAGGAATTATATAAGGTAGAATAAATAGTATTTTAAAGATA
AAAAATATAGATTAAATAAACAATAATTTTATAACATTAACATGGAGGAAAAATAATATGAGTAAAGTAG
ATGTAGTGGATATATTAAAGAAAAGTGATGCATTGTTGGAGGGACATTTTTTATTATCTTCAGGAAAACA
CAGTAATAGATACGTACAATGTGCAAAAGTATTAAGATTTCCAGAATATGCTGCTGAGGTATTAAGTACA
GTTGTTGAACAAATAAAAGACTTAGATATAGACTTAGTAGTAGGACCAGCTATGGGTGGAGTAATAGTTT
CTTATGAGTTAGGAAGACAATTAGGAAAAGAAGCTGTATTTACTGAGAGAAAAGACAATACAATGGAGTT
AAGAAGAGGATTTGAAGTTAAAAAAGGAGCAAAGATAATAATTGCTGAAGACGTTGTAACTACTGGTAAA
TCAACTATGGAGACAAAAAGAGTATTAGAAGCCTTAGGTGGAGAAGTTGTAGGTGTTGCATGTATAGCAG
ATAGAACTAATCATGATATAGGTATGCCTATATATAGTGCTATAAAACTTGATATTCAAGTTTATGAATC
TGATGAGTGTCCTTTATGTAAGGAAGGAAAATTACCAGTTGTTAAGCCTGGAAGTAGAGAGTTCAAGGAA
TTAGGGATGTAATAACGAATTCTGCATCAAGCTAGCATAAAAATAAGAAGCCTGCATTTGCAGGCTTCTT
ATTTTTATGGTACCGCGGCCGCATTATTAAAAAAAATTACAATTTTGTTACTTTTTTGTATACATAAATA
TTAAAAAAATAAAATATAAGAAAAAGTTTATATCTTTTGGTTAATTATTACAATAAGTCTCATTTATTGA
AATAATATCAAATATATATTATAATTGGTAAATAAGGAAAAAATAATAAGAGCTCCTGCAGTAAAGGAGA
AAATTTTATGGTATCTAAAGGAGAAGAAGATAATATGGCTATAATTAAAGAATTTATGAGATTTAAAGTT
CATATGGAAGGATCTGTTAATGGACATGAATTTGAAATAGAAGGAGAAGGAGAAGGAAGACCTTATGAAG
GTACTCAAACAGCTAAATTAAAAGTAACTAAAGGTGGTCCATTACCATTTGCATGGGATATATTAAGTCC
TCAATTTATGTATGGATCTAAAGCATATGTTAAACATCCTGCTGATATACCTGATTATTTAAAATTATCA
TTTCCAGAAGGTTTTAAATGGGAAAGAGTTATGAATTTTGAAGATGGTGGAGTAGTTACTGTAACACAAG
ATAGTTCATTACAAGATGGAGATTTTATATATAAAGTTAAATTAAGAGGTACTAATTTTCCATCTGATGG
ACCAGTAATGCAAAAGAAAACTATGGGATGGGAAGCATCATCTGAAAGAATGTATCCAGAAGATGGAGCA
TTAAAAGGTGAAATTAAACAAAGATTAAAATTAAAAGATGGAGGTCATTATGATGCTGAAGTTAAGACTA
CATATAAAGCTAAGAAACCAGTTCAATTACCAGGTGCATATAATGTTAATATTAAATTAGATATAACTTC
TCATAATGAAGATTATACTATAGTTGAACAATATGAAAGAGCAGAAGGAAGACATTCAACAGGAGGTATG
GATGAATTATATAAATAAGGATCCTATAAGTTTTAATAAAACTTTAAATAGAAAAAGGCTTCTCTCATGA
GAAGTCTTTTTTATTTAAACTTAATTATTTATAGTGTTACTTAAAAAATGTAAATTTTTTAGAGTAAAAA
TTTGTAATATAACATATAACTTAAAAATAAAAAGCAGTTAGCCTTATAAATGAAGGTTAGCTGTTTTTTT
TGTTAAAAATATATTTACAAAATAAGAGATAGTAGCAGTACAATATAAGTATAAGGTAAAAGTATTATAT
ATTAGGGAGGGGTAAGTATGAAAAATCAATTAAATGAAAATCATAAAAAGGTTGTATTTTTTGGAGTAGG
TGCTGTAGGAGCTACTTTTGCAGAACAATTTTTTAACTCTAAATATGATTTTAAAATTCTTTGTGATAAT
GAAAGAAAGAAAAGATATTTAGAAGAAGGATTTATAATAAATGGAAAAAGGTATGATTTTAATTATGTAA
CTAAAGATGAGTATAAACAAGAGGCTGATTTTATAATTATAGGTCTAAAATATAATAATTTAAAAGAAAA
TATAAAAGAATTAGATGGATTAGTTGGAAAAAATACAGTTATAATGTCTCTGCTAAATGGAGTTGATAGC
GAAGAGATAATAGGAGAAAGATTTGGAATTGGAAAAATGGTATATTCATATGTTACCAATATAGATGCAA
AGAAAATCAATAATAATATTATACACACTACTAATGGGATAATTGTATTTGGTAACAAAGATAATAGTGA
AGATAGAAAAACTAATATAATAACTGAAGTCTTTGATGATGTAAATATAGAATATATTTTATCAAAAGAT
ATTCAACGAGATATGTGGTGGAAGTACATGGTTAATATTGGTGTAAATCAAACTTCAGCTATACTTGGTG
CACCTTATGGAGTTTTTCAGAGTTCTGAGCATTTAAGAGAATTAGCAAAATCTGCAATGAGGGAAGTTGT
TGCTATAGCACAAGCAAAAGACATATCTCTTACAGAAGATGATGTTGAAAATTCATTACATAGAATACTA
GAACATTCAAAAGAAGGAAGAACATCAATGCTTCAAGACGTGGAAGCTCATAGACCTACAGAAGTAGATA
TGTTTTCTAAGAATATCTGCAAACTTGGAAAAAAATATAGCATACCTACTCCTATAAATCAGACTTTATT
TTATATGATAAAAGTAATTGAAAGTAGATTTTAAAGGGTATTTGTAAGAAATATTGATAATTATTGATTT
TAAATTTTATTAATGTTATATACTATCCTTTTTGATAATCTCATGACCAAAATCCCTTAACGTGAGTTTT
CGTTCCACTGAGCGTCAGACCCCGTAGAAAAGATCAAAGGATCTTC
